>Addgene plasmid #250066 | pGEX-theta-14-3-3 | addgene full sequence | sequence record 498105 | Addgene NGS Result
ATGTTCTTTCCTGCGTTATCCCCTGATTCTGTGGATAACCGTATTACCGCCTTTGAGTGAGCTGATACCG
CTCGCCGCAGCCGAACGACCGAGCGCAGCGAGTCAGTGAGCGAGGAAGCGGAAGAGCGCCTGATGCGGTA
TTTTCTCCTTACGCATCTGTGCGGTATTTCACACCGCATAAATTCCGACACCATCGAATGGCGCAAAACC
TTTCGCGGTATGGCATGATAGCGCCCGGAAGAGAGTCAATTCAGGGTGGTGAATGTGAAACCAGTAACGT
TATACGATGTCGCAGAGTATGCCGGTGTCTCTTATCAGACCGTTTCCCGCGTGGTGAACCAGGCCAGCCA
CGTTTCTGCGAAAACGCGGGAAAAAGTGGAAGCGGCGATGGCGGAGCTGAATTACATTCCCAACCGCGTG
GCACAACAACTGGCGGGCAAACAGTCGTTGCTGATTGGCGTTGCCACCTCCAGTCTGGCCCTGCACGCGC
CGTCGCAAATTGTCGCGGCGATTAAATCTCGCGCCGATCAACTGGGTGCCAGCGTGGTGGTGTCGATGGT
AGAACGAAGCGGCGTCGAAGCCTGTAAAGCGGCGGTGCACAATCTTCTCGCGCAACGCGTCAGTGGGCTG
ATCATTAACTATCCGCTGGATGACCAGGATGCCATTGCTGTGGAAGCTGCCTGCACTAATGTTCCGGCGT
TATTTCTTGATGTCTCTGACCAGACACCCATCAACAGTATTATTTTCTCCCATGAAGACGGTACGCGACT
GGGCGTGGAGCATCTGGTCGCATTGGGTCACCAGCAAATCGCGCTGTTAGCGGGCCCATTAAGTTCTGTC
TCGGCGCGTCTGCGTCTGGCTGGCTGGCATAAATATCTCACTCGCAATCAAATTCAGCCGATAGCGGAAC
GGGAAGGCGACTGGAGTGCCATGTCCGGTTTTCAACAAACCATGCAAATGCTGAATGAGGGCATCGTTCC
CACTGCGATGCTGGTTGCCAACGATCAGATGGCGCTGGGCGCAATGCGCGCCATTACCGAGTCCGGGCTG
CGCGTTGGTGCGGATATCTCGGTAGTGGGATACGACGATACCGAAGACAGCTCATGTTATATCCCGCCGT
TAACCACCATCAAACAGGATTTTCGCCTGCTGGGGCAAACCAGCGTGGACCGCTTGCTGCAACTCTCTCA
GGGCCAGGCGGTGAAGGGCAATCAGCTGTTGCCCGTCTCACTGGTGAAAAGAAAAACCACCCTGGCGCCC
AATACGCAAACCGCCTCTCCCCGCGCGTTGGCCGATTCATTAATGCAGCTGGCACGACAGGTTTCCCGAC
TGGAAAGCGGGCAGTGAGCGCAACGCAATTAATGTAAGTTAGCTCACTCATTAGGCACCCCAGGCTTTAC
ACTTTATGCTTCCGGCTCGTATGTTGTGTGGAATTGTGAGCGGATAACAATTTCACACAGGAAACAGCTA
TGACCATGATTACGGATTCACTGGCCGTCGTTTTACAACGTCGTGACTGGGAAAACCCTGGCGTTACCCA
ACTTAATCGCCTTGCAGCACATCCCCCTTTCGCCAGCTGGCGTAATAGCGAAGAGGCCCGCACCGATCGC
CCTTCCCAACAGTTGCGCAGCCTGAATGGCGAATGGCGCTTTGCCTGGTTTCCGGCACCAGAAGCGGTGC
CGGAAAGCTGGCTGGAGTGCGATCTTCCTGAGGCCGATACTGTCGTCGTCCCCTCAAACTGGCAGATGCA
CGGTTACGATGCGCCCATCTACACCAACGTGACCTATCCCATTACGGTCAATCCGCCGTTTGTTCCCACG
GAGAATCCGACGGGTTGTTACTCGCTCACATTTAATGTTGATGAAAGCTGGCTACAGGAAGGCCAGACGC
GAATTATTTTTGATGGCGTTGGAATTAGCTTATCGACTGCACGGTGCACCAATGCTTCTGGCGTCAGGCA
GCCATCGGAAGCTGTGGTATGGCTGTGCAGGTCGTAAATCACTGCATAATTCGTGTCGCTCAAGGCGCAC
TCCCGTTCTGGATAATGTTTTTTGCGCCGACATCATAACGGTTCTGGCAAATATTCTGAAATGAGCTGTT
GACAATTAATCATCGGCTCGTATAATGTGTGGAATTGTGAGCGGATAACAATTTCACACAGGAAACAGTA
TTCATGTCCCCTATACTAGGTTATTGGAAAATTAAGGGCCTTGTGCAACCCACTCGACTTCTTTTGGAAT
ATCTTGAAGAAAAATATGAAGAGCATTTGTATGAGCGCGATGAAGGTGATAAATGGCGAAACAAAAAGTT
TGAATTGGGTTTGGAGTTTCCCAATCTTCCTTATTATATTGATGGTGATGTTAAATTAACACAGTCTATG
GCCATCATACGTTATATAGCTGACAAGCACAACATGTTGGGTGGTTGTCCAAAAGAGCGTGCAGAGATTT
CAATGCTTGAAGGAGCGGTTTTGGATATTAGATACGGTGTTTCGAGAATTGCATATAGTAAAGACTTTGA
AACTCTCAAAGTTGATTTTCTTAGCAAGCTACCTGAAATGCTGAAAATGTTCGAAGATCGTTTATGTCAT
AAAACATATTTAAATGGTGATCATGTAACCCATCCTGACTTCATGTTGTATGACGCTCTTGATGTTGTTT
TATACATGGACCCAATGTGCCTGGATGCGTTCCCAAAATTAGTTTGTTTTAAAAAACGTATTGAAGCTAT
CCCACAAATTGATAAGTACTTGAAATCCAGCAAGTATATAGCATGGCCTTTGCAGGGCTGGCAAGCCACG
TTTGGTGGTGGCGACCATCCTCCAAAATCGGATCTGGTTCCGCGTGGATCCATGGAAAAAACCGAACTGA
TCCAGAAAGCGAAACTGGCTGAGCAGGCGGAACGTTACGACGACATGGCGACCTGCATGAAGGCGGTTAC
CGAACAGGGTGCTGAGCTGTCTAACGAAGAACGTAACCTGCTGTCCGTTGCGTACAAAAACGTTGTTGGT
GGTCGCCGTAGCGCGTGGCGTGTTATCTCTTCTATCGAACAGAAGACCGACACTTCCGATAAGAAACTGC
AGCTGATCAAAGACTACCGTGAAAAAGTTGAATCTGAACTGCGTTCTATCTGCACCACCGTTCTGGAACT
GCTGGACAAATACCTGATTGCGAACGCGACTAACCCGGAATCTAAAGTTTTCTACCTGAAGATGAAAGGT
GACTACTTCCGTTACCTGGCGGAGGTTGCTTGCGGTGACGACCGTAAACAGACCATCGACAACTCTCAGG
GCGCTTACCAGGAGGCGTTCGACATCTCTAAAAAAGAAATGCAGCCGACTCATCCGATCCGTCTGGGCCT
GGCGCTGAACTTCTCTGTGTTCTACTACGAAATCCTGAACAACCCGGAGCTGGCGTGCACTCTGGCGAAA
ACCGCTTTCGACGAAGCTATCGCAGAGCTGGATACTCTGAACGAGGATTCTTACAAGGACTCTACCCTGA
TTATGCAGCTGCTGCGTGACAACCTGACCCTGTGGACCTCTGACTCTGCGGGTGAGGAGTGTGACGCTGC
GGAAGGTGCGGAAAACCTCGAGCGGCCGCATCGTGACTGACTGACGATCTGCCTCGCGCGTTTCGGTGAT
GACGGTGAAAACCTCTGACACATGCAGCTCCCGGAGACGGTCACAGCTTGTCTGTAAGCGGATGCCGGGA
GCAGACAAGCCCGTCAGGGCGCGTCAGCGGGTGTTGGCGGGTGTCGGGGCGCAGCCATGACCCAGTCACG
TAGCGATAGCGGAGTGTATAATTCTTGAAGACGAAAGGGCCTCGTGATACGCCTATTTTTATAGGTTAAT
GTCATGATAATAATGGTTTCTTAGACGTCAGGTGGCACTTTTCGGGGAAATGTGCGCGGAACCCCTATTT
GTTTATTTTTCTAAATACATTCAAATATGTATCCGCTCATGAGACAATAACCCTGATAAATGCTTCAATA
ATATTGAAAAAGGAAGAGTATGAGTATTCAACATTTCCGTGTCGCCCTTATTCCCTTTTTTGCGGCATTT
TGCCTTCCTGTTTTTGCTCACCCAGAAACGCTGGTGAAAGTAAAAGATGCTGAAGATCAGTTGGGTGCAC
GAGTGGGTTACATCGAACTGGATCTCAACAGCGGTAAGATCCTTGAGAGTTTTCGCCCCGAAGAACGTTT
TCCAATGATGAGCACTTTTAAAGTTCTGCTATGTGGCGCGGTATTATCCCGTGTTGACGCCGGGCAAGAG
CAACTCGGTCGCCGCATACACTATTCTCAGAATGACTTGGTTGAGTACTCACCAGTCACAGAAAAGCATC
TTACGGATGGCATGACAGTAAGAGAATTATGCAGTGCTGCCATAACCATGAGTGATAACACTGCGGCCAA
CTTACTTCTGACAACGATCGGAGGACCGAAGGAGCTAACCGCTTTTTTGCACAACATGGGGGATCATGTA
ACTCGCCTTGATCGTTGGGAACCGGAGCTGAATGAAGCCATACCAAACGACGAGCGTGACACCACGATGC
CTGCAGCAATGGCAACAACGTTGCGCAAACTATTAACTGGCGAACTACTTACTCTAGCTTCCCGGCAACA
ATTAATAGACTGGATGGAGGCGGATAAAGTTGCAGGACCACTTCTGCGCTCGGCCCTTCCGGCTGGCTGG
TTTATTGCTGATAAATCTGGAGCCGGTGAGCGTGGGTCTCGCGGTATCATTGCAGCACTGGGGCCAGATG
GTAAGCCCTCCCGTATCGTAGTTATCTACACGACGGGGAGTCAGGCAACTATGGATGAACGAAATAGACA
GATCGCTGAGATAGGTGCCTCACTGATTAAGCATTGGTAACTGTCAGACCAAGTTTACTCATATATACTT
TAGATTGATTTAAAACTTCATTTTTAATTTAAAAGGATCTAGGTGAAGATCCTTTTTGATAATCTCATGA
CCAAAATCCCTTAACGTGAGTTTTCGTTCCACTGAGCGTCAGACCCCGTAGAAAAGATCAAAGGATCTTC
TTGAGATCCTTTTTTTCTGCGCGTAATCTGCTGCTTGCAAACAAAAAAACCACCGCTACCAGCGGTGGTT
TGTTTGCCGGATCAAGAGCTACCAACTCTTTTTCCGAAGGTAACTGGCTTCAGCAGAGCGCAGATACCAA
ATACTGTCCTTCTAGTGTAGCCGTAGTTAGGCCACCACTTCAAGAACTCTGTAGCACCGCCTACATACCT
CGCTCTGCTAATCCTGTTACCAGTGGCTGCTGCCAGTGGCGATAAGTCGTGTCTTACCGGGTTGGACTCA
AGACGATAGTTACCGGATAAGGCGCAGCGGTCGGGCTGAACGGGGGGTTCGTGCACACAGCCCAGCTTGG
AGCGAACGACCTACACCGAACTGAGATACCTACAGCGTGAGCTATGAGAAAGCGCCACGCTTCCCGAAGG
GAGAAAGGCGGACAGGTATCCGGTAAGCGGCAGGGTCGGAACAGGAGAGCGCACGAGGGAGCTTCCAGGG
GGAAACGCCTGGTATCTTTATAGTCCTGTCGGGTTTCGCCACCTCTGACTTGAGCGTCGATTTTTGTGAT
GCTCGTCAGGGGGGCGGAGCCTATGGAAAAACGCCAGCAACGCGGCCTTTTTACGGTTCCTGGCCTTTTG
CTGGCCTTTTGCTCAC
Features (pLannotate 1.2.2; 18 found; start..end, strand, type, name):
      1..124     +  rep_origin     RSF ori (fragment): Plasmids containing the RSF 1030 origin of replication can be propagated in E. coli cells that contain additional plasmids with compatible origins.
    129..180     -  misc_feature   bom (fragment): basis of mobility region from pBR322
    187..264     +  promoter       lacI promoter: lacI
    265..1347    +  CDS            lacI: lac repressor; lacI; The lac repressor binds to the lac operator to inhibit transcription in E. coli. This inhibition can be relieved by adding lactose or isopropyl-β-D-thiogalactopyranoside (IPTG).
   1360..1381    +  protein_bind   CAP binding site: CAP binding activates transcription in the presence of cAMP. E. coli catabolite activator protein
   1396..1426    +  promoter       lac promoter: promoter for the E. coli lac operon
   1434..1450    +  protein_bind   lac operator: The lac repressor binds to the lac operator to inhibit transcription in E. coli. This inhibition can be relieved by adding lactose or isopropyl-β-D-thiogalactopyranoside (IPTG). lac repressor encoded by lacI
   1470..1643    +  CDS            lacZα: LacZα fragment of β-galactosidase; lacZ fragment
   1907..2023    -  CDS            yciV (fragment): RNAAM_ECOLI - Also known as trpH From Escherichia coli (strain K12).
   2099..2127    +  promoter       tac promoter: strong E. coli promoter; hybrid between the trp and lac UV5 promoters
   2135..2151    +  protein_bind   lac operator: The lac repressor binds to the lac operator to inhibit transcription in E. coli. This inhibition can be relieved by adding lactose or isopropyl-β-D-thiogalactopyranoside (IPTG). lac repressor encoded by lacI
   2174..2827    +  CDS            GST26_SCHJA: Experimental evidence at protein level: Swiss-Prot protein existence level 1. GST isoenzymes appear to play a central role in the parasite detoxification system. Other functions are also suspected including a role in increasing the solubility of haematin in the parasite gut. From Schistosoma japonicum (Blood fluke).
   2852..3586    +  CDS            YWHAQ: 1433T_BOVIN - Experimental evidence at protein level: Swiss-Prot protein existence level 1. Adapter protein implicated in the regulation of a large spectrum of both general and specialized signaling pathways. Binds to a large number of partners, usually by recognition of a phosphoserine or phosphothreonine motif. Binding generally results in the modulation of the activity of the binding partner. Negatively regulates the kinase activity of PDPK1 (By similarity). From Bos taurus (Bovine).
   3619..3658    +  CDS            rop (fragment): Rop protein, which maintains plasmids at low copy number; rop
   3760..3800    +  misc_feature   bom (fragment): basis of mobility region from pBR322
   3905..4009    +  promoter       AmpR promoter: bla
   4010..4870    +  CDS            AmpR: β-lactamase; bla; confers resistance to ampicillin, carbenicillin, and related antibiotics
   5041..5629    +  rep_origin     ori: high-copy-number ColE1/pMB1/pBR322/pUC origin of replication
