[The description below was written by a language model from this plasmid's Addgene catalogue record and pLannotate feature annotations shown in this document.]
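Description:
pGEX-theta-14-3-3 is a bacterial expression plasmid built on the pGEX-4T-1 backbone for producing the human theta isoform of 14-3-3 (YWHAQ) in E. coli as a glutathione S-transferase fusion. The sequenced plasmid is about 5.7 kb. It is maintained through a high-copy ColE1/pMB1-type origin and selected with ampicillin via the β-lactamase gene and its own promoter. The annotation also picks up short fragments of bom, rop, an RSF-type origin and an E. coli yciV sequence. These look like backbone remnants or partial similarity matches rather than functional elements.

The expression cassette consists of the tac promoter, a strong trp/lac hybrid, followed by a lac operator, the Schistosoma japonicum GST coding sequence, and then the wild-type YWHAQ open reading frame a short linker distance downstream on the same strand, consistent with an N-terminal GST tag. The annotation tool matched the insert to the bovine 14-3-3 theta entry, but the catalogue record gives the species as human with no mutations. The match probably reflects the strong conservation of this protein. The cloning sites used are not recorded. The plasmid carries lacI with its promoter, so the lac repressor holds the tac promoter off until IPTG is added. A lac promoter/operator and lacZα segment typical of this backbone lies downstream of lacI.

The stated purpose is bacterial expression of 14-3-3 theta. The GST moiety allows the fusion to be captured on glutathione resin for purification or pull-down work. 14-3-3 proteins are adapters that bind phosphoserine or phosphothreonine motifs, and the associated study examined a phosphorylation-dependent switch between 14-3-3 and PDZ interactions at the PRMT5 C-terminus.
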