Addgene plasmid #250066: pGEX-theta-14-3-3
Purpose: Bacterial expression of theta 14-3-3
Depositing lab: Mark Bedford. Depositing organization: University of Texas MD Anderson Cancer Center. Publication: PRMT5 C-terminal Phosphorylation Modulates a 14-3-3/PDZ Interaction Switch. Espejo AB, Gao G, Black K, Gayatri S, Veland N, Kim J, Chen T, Sudol M, Walker C, Bedford MT. J Biol Chem. 2017 Feb 10;292(6):2255-2265. doi: 10.1074/jbc.M116.760330. Epub 2016 Dec 28. PubMed 28031468.
Backbone
  Vector backbone: pGEX-4T-1
  Backbone size w/o insert (bp): 4900
  Vector type: Bacterial Expression
Growth in bacteria
  Bacterial resistance: Ampicillin, 100 μg/mL
  Growth temperature: 37°C
  Growth strain: DH5alpha
  Copy number: High Copy
Gene/Insert
  Gene/Insert name: Theta
  Species: H. sapiens (human)
  Insert size (bp): 747
  Mutation: None
  Entrez Gene: YWHAQ (a.k.a. 14-3-3, 1C5, HS1)
  Cloning method: Restriction Enzyme; 5′ cloning site Unknown (unknown if destroyed)
Terms and licenses: Academic/Nonprofit Terms; Industry Terms: Not Available to Industry
Depositor comments: NCBI identifier: NP_006817
How to cite: pGEX-theta-14-3-3 was a gift from Mark Bedford (Addgene plasmid # 250066 ; http://n2t.net/addgene:250066 ; RRID:Addgene_250066)
